Addgene plasmid #124545: 8xCTS1_delta-hutRNApro_BsmBIplch-sgRNA_14nt Buffer_delta-hutRNApro_SV40polyA
Purpose: Cloning vector for tRNA-released sgRNA. BsmBI flanked placeholder for spacer cloning.
Depositing lab: Tudor Fulga. Depositing organization: University of Oxford. Publication: Decoupling tRNA promoter and processing activities enables specific Pol-II Cas9 guide RNA expression. Knapp DJHF, Michaels YS, Jamilly M, Ferry QRV, Barbosa H, Milne TA, Fulga TA. Nat Commun. 2019 Apr 2;10(1):1490. doi: 10.1038/s41467-019-09148-3. PubMed 30940799.
Backbone
  Vector backbone: P1-EYFP-pA (Construct 5) (Addgene: 55197)
  Vector type: Mammalian Expression
Growth in bacteria
  Bacterial resistance: Ampicillin, 100 μg/mL
  Growth temperature: 37°C
  Growth strain: DH5alpha
  Copy number: Unknown
Gene/Insert
  Gene/Insert name: delta-hutRNApro_BsmBIplch-sgRNA_14nt Buffer_delta-hutRNApro
  gRNA/shRNA sequence: Unknown
  Species: H. sapiens (human)
  Mutation: d11-41, d11-41
  Promoter: Minimal ADE
  Cloning method: Restriction Enzyme; 5′ cloning site Unknown (unknown if destroyed)
Terms and licenses: Academic/Nonprofit Terms; Industry Terms: Not Available to Industry
Depositor comments: Engineered tRNA scaffold-flanked sgRNA loops with a BsmBI cloning site for spacer cloning. The flanking variants show low/absent background with moderate guide release capability. Enhancer elements can be exchanged using the NheI site, and promoter/enhancer region can be changed using NcoI NheI double digestion. Please visit https://www.biorxiv.org/content/10.1101/342485v1 for BioRxiv preprint.
How to cite: 8xCTS1_delta-hutRNApro_BsmBIplch-sgRNA_14nt Buffer_delta-hutRNApro_SV40polyA was a gift from Tudor Fulga (Addgene plasmid # 124545 ; http://n2t.net/addgene:124545 ; RRID:Addgene_124545)
