[The description below was written by a language model from this plasmid's Addgene catalogue record and pLannotate feature annotations shown in this document.]
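Description:
8xCTS1_delta-hutRNApro_BsmBIplch-sgRNA_14nt Buffer_delta-hutRNApro_SV40polyA is a 3,559 bp mammalian expression plasmid that serves as a cloning vector for Pol II-driven, tRNA-released Cas9 guide RNAs. It is built on the P1-EYFP-pA backbone and is propagated in E. coli through a high-copy ColE1/pUC-type origin with ampicillin selection (AmpR under its bla promoter). An f1 phage origin is also present, along with short remnant fragments of lacZα, TcR and SV40 large T antigen that are backbone leftovers rather than functional genes. The two annotated sequence records, one from the depositor and one from repository sequencing, contain the same features in the same order and differ essentially in their numbering start point.

The payload is a Streptococcus pyogenes sgRNA scaffold preceded by a BsmBI-flanked placeholder, into which a user-chosen spacer is cloned; no spacer is present in the plasmid as deposited. The guide is flanked on both sides by engineered human tRNA scaffolds carrying a deletion of positions 11–41, with a 14 nt buffer before the downstream copy. According to the record, these variants give low or absent background with moderate guide release, in line with the associated study's aim of decoupling tRNA promoter activity from tRNA processing so that guide expression depends on the Pol II promoter. Transcription is driven by a promoter recorded as "Minimal ADE", with an upstream 8xCTS1 enhancer array indicated by the name; neither element, nor the tRNA scaffolds, is annotated in the feature tables. A synthetic poly(A) signal and the α2 globin Pol II pause site lie upstream of the cassette, where such elements typically insulate it from read-through transcription, and an SV40 poly(A) signal follows it. The enhancer can be exchanged via NheI, and the whole promoter/enhancer region via NcoI and NheI.
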