Features (pLannotate 1.2.2; 11 found; start..end, strand, type, name):
    468..1328    -  CDS            AmpR: β-lactamase; bla; confers resistance to ampicillin, carbenicillin, and related antibiotics
   1329..1433    -  promoter       AmpR promoter: bla
   1460..1915    +  rep_origin     f1 ori (sequence partly withheld): f1 bacteriophage origin of replication; arrow indicates direction of (+) strand synthesis
   1920..1987    -  CDS            lacZα (fragment): LacZα fragment of β-galactosidase; lacZ fragment
   2046..2094    +  polyA_signal   poly(A) signal: synthetic polyadenylation signal
   2108..2199    +  misc_feature   pause site: RNA polymerase II transcriptional pause signal from the human α2 globin gene
   2709..2784    +  misc_RNA       gRNA scaffold: guide RNA scaffold for the Streptococcus pyogenes CRISPR/Cas9 system
   2870..2991    -  polyA_signal   SV40 poly(A) signal: SV40 polyadenylation signal
   3014..3082    -  CDS            large T antigen (fragment): large T antigen from SV40 (simian virus 40)
   3104..3187    +  CDS            TcR (fragment): tetracycline efflux protein; tet; confers resistance to tetracycline
   3268..297     -  rep_origin     ori (across the origin): high-copy-number ColE1/pMB1/pBR322/pUC origin of replication
>Addgene plasmid #124545 | 8xCTS1_delta-hutRNApro_BsmBIplch-sgRNA_14nt Buffer_delta-hutRNApro_SV40polyA | depositor full sequence | sequence record 237655 | 8xCTS1_delta-hutRNApro_BsmBIplch-sgRNA_14nt Buffer_delta-hutRNApro_SV40polyA sequence 3559 bps
TCCGGTAACTATCGTCTTGAGTCCAACCCGGTAAGACACGACTTATCGCCACTGGCAGCAGCCACTGGTA
ACAGGATTAGCAGAGCGAGGTATGTAGGCGGTGCTACAGAGTTCTTGAAGTGGTGGCCTAACTACGGCTA
CACTAGAAGGACAGTATTTGGTATCTGCGCTCTGCTGAAGCCAGTTACCTTCGGAAAAAGAGTTGGTAGC
TCTTGATCCGGCAAACAAACCACCGCTGGTAGCGGTGGTTTTTTTGTTTGCAAGCAGCAGATTACGCGCA
GAAAAAAAGGATCTCAAGAAGATCCTTTGATCTTTTCTACGGGGTCTGACGCTCAGTGGAACGAAAACTC
ACGTTAAGGGATTTTGGTCATGAGATTATCAAAAAGGATCTTCACCTAGATCCTTTTAAATTAAAAATGA
AGTTTTAAATCAATCTAAAGTATATATGAGTAAACTTGGTCTGACAGTTACCAATGCTTAATCAGTGAGG
CACCTATCTCAGCGATCTGTCTATTTCGTTCATCCATAGTTGCCTGACTCCCCGTCGTGTAGATAACTAC
GATACGGGAGGGCTTACCATCTGGCCCCAGTGCTGCAATGATACCGCGAGACCCACGCTCACCGGCTCCA
GATTTATCAGCAATAAACCAGCCAGCCGGAAGGGCCGAGCGCAGAAGTGGTCCTGCAACTTTATCCGCCT
CCATCCAGTCTATTAATTGTTGCCGGGAAGCTAGAGTAAGTAGTTCGCCAGTTAATAGTTTGCGCAACGT
TGTTGCCATTGCTACAGGCATCGTGGTGTCACGCTCGTCGTTTGGTATGGCTTCATTCAGCTCCGGTTCC
CAACGATCAAGGCGAGTTACATGATCCCCCATGTTGTGCAAAAAAGCGGTTAGCTCCTTCGGTCCTCCGA
TCGTTGTCAGAAGTAAGTTGGCCGCAGTGTTATCACTCATGGTTATGGCAGCACTGCATAATTCTCTTAC
TGTCATGCCATCCGTAAGATGCTTTTCTGTGACTGGTGAGTACTCAACCAAGTCATTCTGAGAATAGTGT
ATGCGGCGACCGAGTTGCTCTTGCCCGGCGTCAATACGGGATAATACCGCGCCACATAGCAGAACTTTAA
AAGTGCTCATCATTGGAAAACGTTCTTCGGGGCGAAAACTCTCAAGGATCTTACCGCTGTTGAGATCCAG
TTCGATGTAACCCACTCGTGCACCCAACTGATCTTCAGCATCTTTTACTTTCACCAGCGTTTCTGGGTGA
GCAAAAACAGGAAGGCAAAATGCCGCAAAAAAGGGAATAAGGGCGACACGGAAATGTTGAATACTCATAC
TCTTCCTTTTTCAATATTATTGAAGCATTTATCAGGGTTATTGTCTCATGAGCGGATACATATTTGAATG
TATTTAGAAAAATAAACAAATAGGGGTTCCGCGCACATTTCCCCGAAAAGTGCCACCTG
[124 nt withheld, positions 1460-1583]
C
[91 nt withheld, positions 1585-1675]
A
[49 nt withheld, positions 1677-1725]
CCTTTGACGTTGGAGTCCACGTTCTTT
[37 nt withheld, positions 1753-1789]
ACCCTATCTCGGTCTATTCTTTTGATTTATAAGGGATTTTGCCGATTTCGGCCTATTGGTTAAAAAATGA
GCTGATTTAACAAAAATTTAACGCGAATTTTAACAAAATATTAACGTTTACAATTTCCCATTCGCCATTC
AGGCTGCGCAACTGTTGGGAAGGGCGATCGGTGCGGGCCTCTTCGCTATTACGCCAGCCCAAGCTACCAT
GATAAGTAAGTAATATTAAGGTACGGGAGGTACTTGGAGCGGCCGCAATAAAATATCTTTATTTTCATTA
CATCTGTGTGTTGGTTTTTTGTGTGAATCGATAGTACTAACATACGCTCTCCATCAAAACAAAACGAAAC
AAAACAAACTAGCAAAATAGGCTGTCCCCAGTGCAAGTGCAGGTGCCAGAACATTTCTCTATCGATAGCT
AGCTGAAATATTAATGTCGCGACTATTAATATTTTCAGGCTAGCCATGCTTCGCTACACGCGACTATTAA
TATTTTCAGGCTAGCCATGCTTCGCTACACGCGACTATTAATATTTTCAAGCTAGCCATGCTTCGCTACA
CGCGACTATTAATATTTTCAGGCTAGCCATGCTTCGCTAACGCGACTATTAATATTTTCAGGCTAGTCAT
GCTTCGCTACACGCGACTATTAATATTTTCAGGCTAGCCATGCTTCGCTACACGCGACTATTAATATTTT
CAGGCTAGCCATGCTTCGCTACACGCGACTATTAATATTTTCAGGCTAGCCATGCTTCGCTACACGCGAC
TATTAATATTTTCAGGCTAGCGGGGGGCTATAAAAGGGGGTGGGGGCGTTCGTCCTGCTATCTAGCGTCG
CGTTGACCATGCCAACGGCTCGTTGGGAGGTCCCGGGTTCAAATCCCGGACGAGCCCGGAGACGGGAATT
CACGTCTCCGTTTTAGAGCTAGAAATAGCAAGTTAAAATAAGGCTAGTCCGTTATCAACTTGAAAAAGTG
GCACCGAGTCGGTGCAACCAGTTTGTGTCGGCTCGTTGGGAGGTCCCGGGTTCAAATCCCGGACGAGCCC
GGGACGGCCGGCCGCTTCGAGCAGACATGATAAGATACATTGATGAGTTTGGACAAACCACAACTAGAAT
GCAGTGAAAAAAATGCTTTATTTGTGAAATTTGTGATGCTATTGCTTTATTTGTAACCATTATAAGCTGC
AATAAACAAGTTAACAACAACAATTGCATTCATTTTATGTTTCAGGTTCAGGGGGAGGTGTGGGAGGTTT
TTTAAAGCAAGTAAAACCTCTACAAATGTGGTAAAATCGATAAGGATCGAGTATGTCGACCGATGCCCTT
GAGAGCCTTCAACCCAGTCAGCTCCTTCCGGTGGGCGCGGGGCATGACTATCGTCGCCGCACTTATGATG
CAACTCGTAGGACAGGTGCATGTGAGCAAAAGGCCAGCAAAAGGCCAGGAACCGTAAAAAGGCCGCGTTG
CTGGCGTTTTTCCATAGGCTCCGCCCCCCTGACGAGCATCACAAAAATCGACGCTCAAGTCAGAGGTGGC
GAAACCCGACAGGACTATAAAGATACCAGGCGTTTCCCCCTGGAAGCTCCCTCGTGCGCTCTCCTGTTCC
GACCCTGCCGCTTACCGGATACCTGTCCGCCTTTCTCCCTTCGGGAAGCGTGGCGCTTTCTCAATGCTCA
CGCTGTAGGTATCTCAGTTCGGTGTAGGTCGTTCGCTCCAAGCTGGGCTGTGTGCACGAACCCCCCGTTC
AGCCCGACCGCTGCGCCTTA
