Features (pLannotate 1.2.2; 11 found; start..end, strand, type, name):
      1..92      +  misc_feature   pause site: RNA polymerase II transcriptional pause signal from the human α2 globin gene
    602..677     +  misc_RNA       gRNA scaffold: guide RNA scaffold for the Streptococcus pyogenes CRISPR/Cas9 system
    763..884     -  polyA_signal   SV40 poly(A) signal: SV40 polyadenylation signal
    907..975     -  CDS            large T antigen (fragment): large T antigen from SV40 (simian virus 40)
    997..1080    +  CDS            TcR (fragment): tetracycline efflux protein; tet; confers resistance to tetracycline
   1161..1749    -  rep_origin     ori: high-copy-number ColE1/pMB1/pBR322/pUC origin of replication
   1920..2780    -  CDS            AmpR: β-lactamase; bla; confers resistance to ampicillin, carbenicillin, and related antibiotics
   2781..2885    -  promoter       AmpR promoter: bla
   2912..3340    +  rep_origin     f1 ori (sequence partly withheld): f1 bacteriophage origin of replication; arrow indicates direction of (+) strand synthesis
   3372..3439    -  CDS            lacZα (fragment): LacZα fragment of β-galactosidase; lacZ fragment
   3498..3546    +  polyA_signal   poly(A) signal: synthetic polyadenylation signal
>Addgene plasmid #124545 | 8xCTS1_delta-hutRNApro_BsmBIplch-sgRNA_14nt Buffer_delta-hutRNApro_SV40polyA | addgene full sequence | sequence record 242341 | Addgene NGS Result
AACATACGCTCTCCATCAAAACAAAACGAAACAAAACAAACTAGCAAAATAGGCTGTCCCCAGTGCAAGT
GCAGGTGCCAGAACATTTCTCTATCGATAGCTAGCTGAAATATTAATGTCGCGACTATTAATATTTTCAG
GCTAGCCATGCTTCGCTACACGCGACTATTAATATTTTCAGGCTAGCCATGCTTCGCTACACGCGACTAT
TAATATTTTCAAGCTAGCCATGCTTCGCTACACGCGACTATTAATATTTTCAGGCTAGCCATGCTTCGCT
AACGCGACTATTAATATTTTCAGGCTAGTCATGCTTCGCTACACGCGACTATTAATATTTTCAGGCTAGC
CATGCTTCGCTACACGCGACTATTAATATTTTCAGGCTAGCCATGCTTCGCTACACGCGACTATTAATAT
TTTCAGGCTAGCCATGCTTCGCTACACGCGACTATTAATATTTTCAGGCTAGCGGGGGGCTATAAAAGGG
GGTGGGGGCGTTCGTCCTGCTATCTAGCGTCGCGTTGACCATGCCAACGGCTCGTTGGGAGGTCCCGGGT
TCAAATCCCGGACGAGCCCGGAGACGGGAATTCACGTCTCCGTTTTAGAGCTAGAAATAGCAAGTTAAAA
TAAGGCTAGTCCGTTATCAACTTGAAAAAGTGGCACCGAGTCGGTGCAACCAGTTTGTGTCGGCTCGTTG
GGAGGTCCCGGGTTCAAATCCCGGACGAGCCCGGGACGGCCGGCCGCTTCGAGCAGACATGATAAGATAC
ATTGATGAGTTTGGACAAACCACAACTAGAATGCAGTGAAAAAAATGCTTTATTTGTGAAATTTGTGATG
CTATTGCTTTATTTGTAACCATTATAAGCTGCAATAAACAAGTTAACAACAACAATTGCATTCATTTTAT
GTTTCAGGTTCAGGGGGAGGTGTGGGAGGTTTTTTAAAGCAAGTAAAACCTCTACAAATGTGGTAAAATC
GATAAGGATCGAGTATGTCGACCGATGCCCTTGAGAGCCTTCAACCCAGTCAGCTCCTTCCGGTGGGCGC
GGGGCATGACTATCGTCGCCGCACTTATGATGCAACTCGTAGGACAGGTGCATGTGAGCAAAAGGCCAGC
AAAAGGCCAGGAACCGTAAAAAGGCCGCGTTGCTGGCGTTTTTCCATAGGCTCCGCCCCCCTGACGAGCA
TCACAAAAATCGACGCTCAAGTCAGAGGTGGCGAAACCCGACAGGACTATAAAGATACCAGGCGTTTCCC
CCTGGAAGCTCCCTCGTGCGCTCTCCTGTTCCGACCCTGCCGCTTACCGGATACCTGTCCGCCTTTCTCC
CTTCGGGAAGCGTGGCGCTTTCTCATAGCTCACGCTGTAGGTATCTCAGTTCGGTGTAGGTCGTTCGCTC
CAAGCTGGGCTGTGTGCACGAACCCCCCGTTCAGCCCGACCGCTGCGCCTTATCCGGTAACTATCGTCTT
GAGTCCAACCCGGTAAGACACGACTTATCGCCACTGGCAGCAGCCACTGGTAACAGGATTAGCAGAGCGA
GGTATGTAGGCGGTGCTACAGAGTTCTTGAAGTGGTGGCCTAACTACGGCTACACTAGAAGAACAGTATT
TGGTATCTGCGCTCTGCTGAAGCCAGTTACCTTCGGAAAAAGAGTTGGTAGCTCTTGATCCGGCAAACAA
ACCACCGCTGGTAGCGGTGGTTTTTTTGTTTGCAAGCAGCAGATTACGCGCAGAAAAAAAGGATCTCAAG
AAGATCCTTTGATCTTTTCTACGGGGTCTGACGCTCAGTGGAACGAAAACTCACGTTAAGGGATTTTGGT
CATGAGATTATCAAAAAGGATCTTCACCTAGATCCTTTTAAATTAAAAATGAAGTTTTAAATCAATCTAA
AGTATATATGAGTAAACTTGGTCTGACAGTTACCAATGCTTAATCAGTGAGGCACCTATCTCAGCGATCT
GTCTATTTCGTTCATCCATAGTTGCCTGACTCCCCGTCGTGTAGATAACTACGATACGGGAGGGCTTACC
ATCTGGCCCCAGTGCTGCAATGATACCGCGAGACCCACGCTCACCGGCTCCAGATTTATCAGCAATAAAC
CAGCCAGCCGGAAGGGCCGAGCGCAGAAGTGGTCCTGCAACTTTATCCGCCTCCATCCAGTCTATTAATT
GTTGCCGGGAAGCTAGAGTAAGTAGTTCGCCAGTTAATAGTTTGCGCAACGTTGTTGCCATTGCTACAGG
CATCGTGGTGTCACGCTCGTCGTTTGGTATGGCTTCATTCAGCTCCGGTTCCCAACGATCAAGGCGAGTT
ACATGATCCCCCATGTTGTGCAAAAAAGCGGTTAGCTCCTTCGGTCCTCCGATCGTTGTCAGAAGTAAGT
TGGCCGCAGTGTTATCACTCATGGTTATGGCAGCACTGCATAATTCTCTTACTGTCATGCCATCCGTAAG
ATGCTTTTCTGTGACTGGTGAGTACTCAACCAAGTCATTCTGAGAATAGTGTATGCGGCGACCGAGTTGC
TCTTGCCCGGCGTCAATACGGGATAATACCGCGCCACATAGCAGAACTTTAAAAGTGCTCATCATTGGAA
AACGTTCTTCGGGGCGAAAACTCTCAAGGATCTTACCGCTGTTGAGATCCAGTTCGATGTAACCCACTCG
TGCACCCAACTGATCTTCAGCATCTTTTACTTTCACCAGCGTTTCTGGGTGAGCAAAAACAGGAAGGCAA
AATGCCGCAAAAAAGGGAATAAGGGCGACACGGAAATGTTGAATACTCATACTCTTCCTTTTTCAATATT
ATTGAAGCATTTATCAGGGTTATTGTCTCATGAGCGGATACATATTTGAATGTATTTAGAAAAATAAACA
AATAGGGGTTCCGCGCACATTTCCCCGAAAAGTGCCACCTG
[124 nt withheld, positions 2912-3035]
C
[91 nt withheld, positions 3037-3127]
A
[49 nt withheld, positions 3129-3177]
CCTTTGACGTTGGAGTCCACGTTCTTT
[37 nt withheld, positions 3205-3241]
ACCCTATCTCGGTCTATTCTTTTGATTTATAAGGGATTTTGCCGATTTCGGCCTATTGGTTAAAAAATGA
GCTGATTTAACAAAAATTTAACGCGAATTTTAACAAAATATTAACGCTTACAATTTGCCATTCGCCATTC
AGGCTGCGCAACTGTTGGGAAGGGCGATCGGTGCGGGCCTCTTCGCTATTACGCCAGCCCAAGCTACCAT
GATAAGTAAGTAATATTAAGGTACGGGAGGTACTTGGAGCGGCCGCAATAAAATATCTTTATTTTCATTA
CATCTGTGTGTTGGTTTTTTGTGTGAATCGATAGTACT
